>Addgene plasmid #100647 | YCe2986 HC_Kan_conn_H-J | depositor full sequence | sequence record 189566 | YCe2986 HC_Kan_conn_H-J sequence 1879 bps
TGATTGCAGTCCAGTTACGCTGGAGTCTGAGGCTCGTCCTGAATGATATCAAGCTTGAATTCGTTTTTAA
CGCAGCCGTCTCCAGGCTAATAACAGCTTCCGGACTCTAGAACATCCCTACAGGTGATATCCTCGTGCTT
GAGACGAGGCCGTTATGACGAATTCTCTAGATATCGCTCAATACTGACCATTTAAATCATACCTGACCTC
CATAGCAGAAAGTCAAAAGCCTCCGACCGGAGGCTTTTGACTTGATCGGCACGTAAGAGGTTCCAACTTT
CACCATAATGAAATAAGATCACTACCGGGCGTATTTTTTGAGTTATCGAGATTTTCAGGAGCTAAGGAAG
CTAAAATGAGCCATATTCAACGGGAAACGTCTTGCTCGAGGCCGCGATTAAATTCCAACATGGATGCTGA
TTTATATGGGTATAAATGGGCTCGCGATAATGTCGGGCAATCAGGTGCGACAATCTATCGATTGTATGGG
AAGCCCGATGCGCCAGAGTTGTTTCTGAAACATGGCAAAGGTAGCGTTGCCAATGATGTTACAGATGAGA
TGGTCAGGCTAAACTGGCTGACGGAATTTATGCCTCTTCCGACCATCAAGCATTTTATCCGTACTCCTGA
TGATGCATGGTTACTCACCACTGCGATCCCAGGGAAAACAGCATTCCAGGTATTAGAAGAATATCCTGAT
TCAGGTGAAAATATTGTTGATGCGCTGGCAGTGTTCCTGCGCCGGTTGCATTCGATTCCTGTTTGTAATT
GTCCTTTTAACGGCGATCGCGTATTTCGTCTCGCTCAGGCGCAATCACGAATGAATAACGGTTTGGTTGG
TGCGAGTGATTTTGATGACGAGCGTAATGGCTGGCCTGTTGAACAAGTCTGGAAAGAAATGCATAAGCTT
TTGCCATTCTCACCGGATTCAGTCGTCACTCATGGTGATTTCTCACTTGATAACCTTATTTTTGACGAGG
GGAAATTAATAGGTTGTATTGATGTTGGACGAGTCGGAATCGCAGACCGATACCAGGATCTTGCCATCCT
ATGGAACTGCCTCGGTGAGTTTTCTCCTTCATTACAGAAACGGCTTTTTCAAAAATATGGTATTGATAAT
CCTGATATGAATAAATTGCAGTTTCACTTGATGCTCGATGAGTTTTTCTAATGAGGGCCCAAATGTAATC
ACCTGGCTCACCTTCGGGTGGGCCTTTCTGCGTTGCTGGCGTTTTTCCATAGGCTCCGCCCCCCTGACGA
GCATCACAAAAATCGATGCTCAAGTCAGAGGTGGCGAAACCCGACAGGACTATAAAGATACCAGGCGTTT
CCCCCTGGAAGCTCCCTCGTGCGCTCTCCTGTTCCGACCCTGCCGCTTACCGGATACCTGTCCGCCTTTC
TCCCTTCGGGAAGCGTGGCGCTTTCTCATAGCTCACGCTGTAGGTATCTCAGTTCGGTGTAGGTCGTTCG
CTCCAAGCTGGGCTGTGTGCACGAACCCCCCGTTCAGCCCGACCGCTGCGCCTTATCCGGTAACTATCGT
CTTGAGTCCAACCCGGTAAGACACGACTTATCGCCACTGGCAGCAGCCACTGGTAACAGGATTAGCAGAG
CGAGGTATGTAGGCGGTGCTACAGAGTTCTTGAAGTGGTGGCCTAACTACGGCTACACTAGAAGAACAGT
ATTTGGTATCTGCGCTCTGCTGAAGCCAGTTACCTCGGAAAAAGAGTTGGTAGCTCTTGATCCGGCAAAC
AAACCACCGCTGGTAGCGGTGGTTTTTTTGTTTGCAAGCAGCAGATTACGCGCAGAAAAAAAGGATCTCA
AGAAGATCCTTTGATTTTCTACCGAAGAAAGGCCCACCCGTGAAGGTGAGCCAGTGAGT
Features (pLannotate 1.2.2; 6 found; start..end, strand, type, name):
    221..252     +  terminator     tonB terminator: bidirectional E. coli tonB-P14 transcription terminator
    253..355     +  promoter       cat promoter: promoter of the E. coli cat gene encoding chloramphenicol acetyltransferase
    356..1171    +  CDS            KanR: aminoglycoside phosphotransferase; aph(3')-Ia; confers resistance to kanamycin in bacteria or G418 (Geneticin®) in eukaryotes
   1195..1222    +  terminator     T7Te terminator: phage T7 early transcription terminator
   1234..1821    -  rep_origin     ori: high-copy-number ColE1/pMB1/pBR322/pUC origin of replication
   1843..1872    -  terminator     T3Te terminator: phage T3 early transcription terminator
