>Addgene plasmid #100647 | YCe2986 HC_Kan_conn_H-J | addgene full sequence | sequence record 192760 | Addgene NGS Result
TGATTGCAGTCCAGTTACGCTGGAGTCTGAGGCTCGTCCTGAATGATATCAAGCTTGAATTCGTTTTTAA
CGCAGCCGTCTCCAGGCTAATAACAGCTTCCGGACTCTAGAACATCCCTACAGGTGATATCCTCGTGCTT
GAGACGAGGCCGTTTATGACGAATTCTCTAGATATCGCTCAATACTGACCATTTAAATCATACCTGACCT
CCATAGCAGAAAGTCAAAAGCCTCCGACCGGAGGCTTTTGACTTGATCGGCACGTAAGAGGTTCCAACTT
TCACCATAATGAAATAAGATCACTACCGGGCGTATTTTTTGAGTTATCGAGATTTTCAGGAGCTAAGGAA
GCTAAAATGAGCCATATTCAACGGGAAACGTCTTGCTCGAGGCCGCGATTAAATTCCAACATGGATGCTG
ATTTATATGGGTATAAATGGGCTCGCGATAATGTCGGGCAATCAGGTGCGACAATCTATCGATTGTATGG
GAAGCCCGATGCGCCAGAGTTGTTTCTGAAACATGGCAAAGGTAGCGTTGCCAATGATGTTACAGATGAG
ATGGTCAGGCTAAACTGGCTGACGGAATTTATGCCTCTTCCGACCATCAAGCATTTTATCCGTACTCCTG
ATGATGCATGGTTACTCACCACTGCGATCCCAGGGAAAACAGCATTCCAGGTATTAGAAGAATATCCTGA
TTCAGGTGAAAATATTGTTGATGCGCTGGCAGTGTTCCTGCGCCGGTTGCATTCGATTCCTGTTTGTAAT
TGTCCTTTTAACGGCGATCGCGTATTTCGTCTCGCTCAGGCGCAATCACGAATGAATAACGGTTTGGTTG
GTGCGAGTGATTTTGATGACGAGCGTAATGGCTGGCCTGTTGAACAAGTCTGGAAAGAAATGCATAAGCT
TTTGCCATTCTCACCGGATTCAGTCGTCACTCATGGTGATTTCTCACTTGATAACCTTATTTTTGACGAG
GGGAAATTAATAGGTTGTATTGATGTTGGACGAGTCGGAATCGCAGACCGATACCAGGATCTTGCCATCC
TATGGAACTGCCTCGGTGAGTTTTCTCCTTCATTACAGAAACGGCTTTTTCAAAAATATGGTATTGATAA
TCCTGATATGAATAAATTGCAGTTTCACTTGATGCTCGATGAGTTTTTCTGAGGGCCCAAATGTAATCAC
CTGGCTCACCTTCGGGTGGGCCTTTCTGCGTTGCTGGCGTTTTTCCATAGGCTCCGCCCCCCTGACGAGC
ATCACAAAAATCGATGCTCAAGTCAGAGGTGGCGAAACCCGACAGGACTATAAAGATACCAGGCGTTTCC
CCCTGGAAGCTCCCTCGTGCGCTCTCCTGTTCCGACCCTGCCGCTTACCGGATACCTGTCCGCCTTTCTC
CCTTCGGGAAGCGTGGCGCTTTCTCATAGCTCACGCTGTAGGTATCTCAGTTCGGTGTAGGTCGTTCGCT
CCAAGCTGGGCTGTGTGCACGAACCCCCCGTTCAGCCCGACCGCTGCGCCTTATCCGGTAACTATCGTCT
TGAGTCCAACCCGGTAAGACACGACTTATCGCCACTGGCAGCAGCCACTGGTAACAGGATTAGCAGAGCG
AGGTATGTAGGCGGTGCTACAGAGTTCTTGAAGTGGTGGCCTAACTACGGCTACACTAGAAGAACAGTAT
TTGGTATCTGCGCTCTGCTGAAGCCAGTTACCTCGGAAAAAGAGTTGGTAGCTCTTGATCCGGCAAACAA
ACCACCGCTGGTAGCGGTGGTTTTTTTGTTTGCAAGCAGCAGATTACGCGCAGAAAAAAAGGATCTCAAG
AAGATCCTTTGATTTTCTACCGAAGAAAGGCCCACCCGTGAAGGTGAGCCAGTGAGT
Features (pLannotate 1.2.2; 6 found; start..end, strand, type, name):
    222..253     +  terminator     tonB terminator: bidirectional E. coli tonB-P14 transcription terminator
    254..356     +  promoter       cat promoter: promoter of the E. coli cat gene encoding chloramphenicol acetyltransferase
    357..1170    +  CDS            KanR (fragment): aminoglycoside phosphotransferase; aph(3')-Ia; confers resistance to kanamycin in bacteria or G418 (Geneticin®) in eukaryotes
   1193..1220    +  terminator     T7Te terminator: phage T7 early transcription terminator
   1232..1819    -  rep_origin     ori: high-copy-number ColE1/pMB1/pBR322/pUC origin of replication
   1841..1870    -  terminator     T3Te terminator: phage T3 early transcription terminator
