[The description below was written by a language model from this plasmid's Addgene catalogue record and pLannotate feature annotations shown in this document.]
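Description:
YCe2986 HC_Kan_conn_H-J is a small synthetic-biology part plasmid from the EMMA (Extensible Mammalian Modular Assembly) toolkit, built on the pSMART HC_Kan cloning backbone and maintained in E. coli. At roughly 1.9 kb, it consists almost entirely of backbone. It carries a high-copy ColE1/pUC-type origin of replication and a kanamycin resistance gene, aph(3')-Ia, annotated as being driven by a cat gene promoter. Three transcription terminators (tonB, T7 early and T3 early) flank the marker and origin. This arrangement is typical of pSMART vectors, where the terminators insulate the cloning region from transcription reading into or out of the vector.

The payload is the H-J assembly connector, a synthetic DNA element that the depositor describes as having no biological function. In EMMA, mammalian expression vectors are assembled from standardised parts that occupy defined positions. This connector serves as a bridge joining the parts at positions 7 and 10, so an assembly can still be completed when the intervening positions are left empty. The connector is not annotated in either feature table. It presumably lies in the short unannotated stretch upstream of the tonB terminator, but the record gives neither its coordinates nor the cloning sites used.

Two sequence records are available, a depositor sequence and a repository sequencing result. They differ by two nucleotides in length and show the same feature layout. In the sequencing result the kanamycin resistance gene is scored as a fragment, whereas the depositor sequence has it as full length. The plasmid has no mammalian expression elements of its own and serves purely as a source of the connector for modular vector assembly.
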