Addgene plasmid #100647: YCe2986 HC_Kan_conn_H-J
Purpose: EMMA toolkit Assembly connector H-J
Depositing lab: Yizhi Cai. Depositing organization: University of Edinburgh. Publication: EMMA: An Extensible Mammalian Modular Assembly Toolkit for the Rapid Design and Production of Diverse Expression Vectors. Martella A, Matjusaitis M, Auxillos J, Pollard SM, Cai Y. ACS Synth Biol. 2017 Apr 24. doi: 10.1021/acssynbio.7b00016. PubMed 28418644.
Backbone
  Vector backbone: pSMART HC_Kan
  Vector type: Synthetic Biology
Growth in bacteria
  Bacterial resistance: Kanamycin, 50 μg/mL
  Growth temperature: 37°C
  Growth strain: DH5alpha
  Copy number: High Copy
Gene/Insert
  Gene/Insert name: EMMA toolkit Assembly connector H-J
  Species: Synthetic
  Cloning method: Restriction Enzyme; 5′ cloning site Unknown (unknown if destroyed); 3′ cloning site Unknown (unknown if destroyed)
Terms and licenses: Academic/Nonprofit Terms; Industry Terms: Not Available to Industry
Depositor comments: DNA element with no function. It is used as a bridge to connect parts placed in position 7 and 10 of EMMA platform.
How to cite: YCe2986 HC_Kan_conn_H-J was a gift from Yizhi Cai (Addgene plasmid # 100647 ; http://n2t.net/addgene:100647 ; RRID:Addgene_100647)
